>Addgene plasmid #202853 | Salsa-BC12-P1A12 | addgene full sequence | sequence record 413488 | Addgene NGS Result
AGCGCCCAATACGCAAACCGCCTCTCCCCGCGCGTTGGCCGATTCATTAATGCAGTCGAGGGATCTCCAT
AAGAGAAGAGGGACAGCTATGACTGGGAGTAGTCAGGAGAGGAGGAAAAATCTGGCTAGTAAAACATGTA
AGGAAAATTTTAGGGATGTTAAAGAAAAAAATAACACAAAACAAAATATAAAAAAAATCTAACCTCAAGT
CAAGGCTTTTCTATGGAATAAGGAATGGACAGCAGGGGGCTGTTTCATATACTGATGACCTCTTTATAGC
CAACCTTTGTTCATGGCAGCCAGCATATGGGCATATGTTGCCAAACTCTAAACCAAATACTCATTCTGAT
GTTTTAAATGATTTGCCCTCCCATATGTCCTTCCGAGTGAGAGACACAAAAAATTCCAACACACTATTGC
AATGAAAATAAATTTCCTTTATTAGCCAGAAGTCAGATGCTCAAGGGGCTTCATGATGTCCCCATAATTT
TTGGCAGAGGGAAAAAGATCGATCTCAGTGGTATTTGTGAGCCAGGGCATTGGCCACACCAGCCACCACC
TTCTGATAGGCAGCCTGCACCTGAGGAGTGAATTCTTTGCCAAAATGATGAGACAGCACAACAACCAGCA
CGTTGCCCAGGAGCTGTAGGAAAGAGAAGAAGGCATGAACATGGTTAGCAGAGGGGCCCGGTTTGGACTC
AGAGTATTTTATCCTCATCTCAAACAGTGTATATCATTGTAACCATAAAGAGAAAGGCAGGATGATGACC
AGGGTGTAGTTGTTTCTACCAATAAGAATATTTCCACGCCAGCCAGAATTTATATGCAGAAATATTCTAC
CTTATCATTTAATTATAACAATTGTTCTCTAAAACTGTGCTGAAGTACAATATAATATACCCTGATTGCC
TTGAAAAAAAAGTGATTAGAGAAAGTACTTACAATCTGACAAATAAACAAAAGTGAATTTAAAAATTCGT
TACAAATGCAAGCTAAAGTTTAACGAAAAAGTTACAGAAAATGAAAAGAAAATAAGAGGAGACAATGGTT
GTCAACAGAGTAGAAAGTGAAAGAAACAAAATTATCATGAGGGTCCATGGTGATACAAGGGACATCTTCC
CATTCTAAACAACACCCTGAAAACTTTGCCCCCTCCATATAACATGAATTTTACAATAGCGAAAAAGAAA
GAACAATCAAGGGTCCCCAAACTCACCCTGAAGTTCTCAGCTCTAGAGATATCGTCGAGGCCGCGCTAGC
GTTTAAACTGTCGACCTTAATTAAGAGATCTGCTCGAGGCGCGTCAGCTGACTAGAGGATCCCCGGGTAC
CGAGCTCGAATTCGGGGCCGCGGAGGCTGGATCGGTCCCGGTGTCTTCTATGGAGGTCAAAACAGCGTGG
ATGGCGTCTCCAGGCGATCTGACGGTTCACTAAACGAGCTCTGCTTATATAGGCCTCCCACCGTACACGC
CTACCTCGACCCGGGTACCGAGCTCGACTTTCACTTTTCTCTATCACTGATAGGGAGTGGTAAACTCGAC
TTTCACTTTTCTCTATCACTGATAGGGAGTGGTAAACTCGACTTTCACTTTTCTCTATCACTGATAGGGA
GTGGTAAACTCGACTTTCACTTTTCTCTATCACTGATAGGGAGTGGTAAACTCGACTTTCACTTTTCTCT
ATCACTGATAGGGAGTGGTAAACTCGACCTATATAAGCAGAGCTCGTTTAGTGAACCGTCAGATCGCCTG
GAGACGCCATCCACGCTGTTTTGACCTCCATAGAAGACACCGGGACCGATCCAGCCTCCGCGGCCCCGAA
TTCCTGCAGCGGCCGCTCTAGAACTAGTGGATCCCCGCGGATGGTGAGCAAGGGCGAGGAGCTGTTCACC
GGGGTGGTGCCCATCCTGGTCGAGCTGGACGGCGACGTAAACGGCCACAAGTTCAGCGTGTCCGGCGAGG
GCGAGGGCGATGCCACCTACGGCAAGCTGACCCTGAAGTTCATCTGCACCACCGGCAAGCTGCCCGTGCC
CTGGCCCACCCTCGTGACCACCCTGACCTACGGCGTGCAGTGCTTCAGCCGCTACCCCGACCACATGAAG
CAGCACGACTTCTTCAAGTCCGCCATGCCCGAAGGCTACGTCCAGGAGCGCACCATCTTCTTCAAGGACG
ACGGCAACTACAAGACCCGCGCCGAGGTGAAGTTCGAGGGCGACACCCTGGTGAACCGCATCGAGCTGAA
GGGCATCGACTTCAAGGAGGACGGCAACATCCTGGGGCACAAGCTGGAGTACAACTACAACAGCCACAAC
GTCTATATCATGGCCGACAAGCAGAAGAACGGCATCAAGGTGAACTTCAAGATCCGCCACAACATCGAGG
ACGGCAGCGTGCAGCTCGCCGACCACTACCAGCAGAACACCCCCATCGGCGACGGCCCCGTGCTGCTGCC
CGACAACCACTACCTGAGCACCCAGTCCGCCCTGAGCAAAGACCCCAACGAGAAGCGCGATCACATGGTC
CTGCTGGAGTTCGTGACCGCCGCCGGGATCACTCTCGGCAAGGACGAGCTGTACAAGTAACAACTGCGCT
GAATTCGATATCAAGCTTGTCGACCTAGTTCTAGAGGATCCAGACATGATAAGATACATTGATGAGTTTG
GACAAACCACAACTAGAATGCAGTGAAAAAAATGCTTTATTTGTGAAATTTGTGATGCTATTGCTTTATT
TGTAACCATTATAAGCTGCAATAAACAAGTTAACAACAACAATTGCATTCATTTTATGTTTCAGGTTCAG
GGGGAGGTGTGGGAGGTTTTTTAAAGCAAGTAAAACCTCTACAAATGTGGTATGGCTGATTATGATCCTG
CAAGCCTCGTCGTCCTGGCCGGACCACGCTATCTGTGCAAGGTCCCCGGCCCCGGACGCGCGCTCCATGA
GCAGAGCGCCCGCCGCCGAGGCGAAGACTCGGGCGGCGCCCTGCCCGTCCCACCAGGTCAACAGGCGGTA
ACCGGCCTCTTCATCGGGAATGCGCGCGACCTTCAGCATCGCCGGCATGTCCCCCTGGCGGACGGGAAGT
ATCCAGCTCGACCAAGCTGGCCGCGTCGAGTGAAGACGAAAGGGCCTCGTGATACGCCTATTTTTATAGG
TTAATGTCATGATAATAATGGTTTCTTAGACGTCAGGTGGCACTTTTCGGGGAAATGTGCGCGGAACCCC
TATTTGTTTATTTTTCTAAATACATTCAAATATGTATCCGCTCATGAGACAATAACCCTGATAAATGCTT
CAATAATATTGAAAAAGGAAGAGTATGAGTATTCAACATTTCCGTGTCGCCCTTATTCCCTTTTTTGCGG
CATTTTGCCTTCCTGTTTTTGCTCACCCAGAAACGCTGGTGAAAGTAAAAGATGCTGAAGATCAGTTGGG
TGCACGAGTGGGTTACATCGAACTGGATCTCAACAGCGGTAAGATCCTTGAGAGTTTTCGCCCCGAAGAA
CGTTTTCCAATGATGAGCACTTTTAAAGTTCTGCTATGTGGCGCGGTATTATCCCGTGTTGACGCCGGGC
AAGAGCAACTCGGTCGCCGCATACACTATTCTCAGAATGACTTGGTTGAGTACTCACCAGTCACAGAAAA
GCATCTTACGGATGGCATGACAGTAAGAGAATTATGCAGTGCTGCCATAACCATGAGTGATAACACTGCG
GCCAACTTACTTCTGACAACGATCGGAGGACCGAAGGAGCTAACCGCTTTTTTGCACAACATGGGGGATC
ATGTAACTCGCCTTGATCGTTGGGAACCGGAGCTGAATGAAGCCATACCAAACGACGAGCGTGACACCAC
GATGCCTGTAGCAATGGCAACAACGTTGCGCAAACTATTAACTGGCGAACTACTTACTCTAGCTTCCCGG
CAACAATTAATAGACTGGATGGAGGCGGATAAAGTTGCAGGACCACTTCTGCGCTCGGCCCTTCCGGCTG
GCTGGTTTATTGCTGATAAATCTGGAGCCGGTGAGCGTGGGTCTCGCGGTATCATTGCAGCACTGGGGCC
AGATGGTAAGCCCTCCCGTATCGTAGTTATCTACACGACGGGGAGTCAGGCAACTATGGATGAACGAAAT
AGACAGATCGCTGAGATAGGTGCCTCACTGATTAAGCATTGGTAACTGTCAGACCAAGTTTACTCATATA
TACTTTAGATTGATTTAAAACTTCATTTTTAATTTAAAAGGATCTAGGTGAAGATCCTTTTTGATAATCT
CATGACCAAAATCCCTTAACGTGAGTTTTCGTTCCACTGAGCGTCAGACCCCGTAGAAAAGATCAAAGGA
TCTTCTTGAGATCCTTTTTTTCTGCGCGTAATCTGCTGCTTGCAAACAAAAAAACCACCGCTACCAGCGG
TGGTTTGTTTGCCGGATCAAGAGCTACCAACTCTTTTTCCGAAGGTAACTGGCTTCAGCAGAGCGCAGAT
ACCAAATACTGTTCTTCTAGTGTAGCCGTAGTTAGGCCACCACTTCAAGAACTCTGTAGCACCGCCTACA
TACCTCGCTCTGCTAATCCTGTTACCAGTGGCTGCTGCCAGTGGCGATAAGTCGTGTCTTACCGGGTTGG
ACTCAAGACGATAGTTACCGGATAAGGCGCAGCGGTCGGGCTGAACGGGGGGTTCGTGCACACAGCCCAG
CTTGGAGCGAACGACCTACACCGAACTGAGATACCTACAGCGTGAGCTATGAGAAAGCGCCACGCTTCCC
GAAGGGAGAAAGGCGGACAGGTATCCGGTAAGCGGCAGGGTCGGAACAGGAGAGCGCACGAGGGAGCTTC
CAGGGGGAAACGCCTGGTATCTTTATAGTCCTGTCGGGTTTCGCCACCTCTGACTTGAGCGTCGATTTTT
GTGATGCTCGTCAGGGGGGCGGAGCCTATGGAAAAACGCCAGCAACGCGGCCTTTTTACGGTTCCTGGCC
TTTTGCTGGCCTTTTGCTCACATGTTCTTTCCTGCGTTATCCCCTGATTCTGTGGATAACCGTATTACCG
CCTTTGAGTGAGCTGATACCGCTCGCCGCAGCCGAACGACCGAGCGCAGCGAGTCAGTGAGCGAGGAAGC
GGAAG
Features (pLannotate 1.2.2; 17 found; start..end, strand, type, name):
      2..55      +  CDS            lacI (fragment): lac repressor; lacI; The lac repressor binds to the lac operator to inhibit transcription in E. coli. This inhibition can be relieved by adding lactose or isopropyl-β-D-thiogalactopyranoside (IPTG).
    388..443     -  polyA_signal   β-globin poly(A) signal: rabbit β-globin polyadenylation signal (Gil and Proudfoot, 1987)
    518..640     -  CDS            HBB: HBB_COLGU - Experimental evidence at transcript level: Swiss-Prot protein existence level 2. Involved in oxygen transport from the lung to the various peripheral tissues. From Colobus guereza (Mantled guereza) (Eastern black-and-white colobus monkey).
    644..1216    -  intron         β-globin intron: intron from rabbit β-globin gene
   1312..1343    -  misc_feature   MCS (fragment): pUC18/19 multiple cloning site
   1437..1475    -  promoter       minimal CMV promoter: human cytomegalovirus (CMV) immediate early promoter
   1493..1708    -  protein_bind   tetracycline response element (fragment): contains seven copies of the tetracycline operator tetO tetracycline repressor TetR
   1708..1753    +  promoter       TRE3GV promoter (fragment): 3rd-generation Tet-responsive promoter that can be activated by binding of Tet-On® 3G, optimized for retroviral and lentiviral vectors
   1829..1856    +  misc_feature   MCS (fragment): pBluescript multiple cloning site
   1861..2580    +  CDS            EGFP: the original enhanced GFP (Yang et al., 1996) mammalian codon-optimized
   2591..2613    +  misc_feature   MCS (fragment): pBluescript multiple cloning site
   2627..2761    -  polyA_signal   SV40 poly(A) signal: SV40 polyadenylation signal
   2784..2867    -  CDS            large T antigen (fragment): large T antigen from SV40 (simian virus 40)
   2861..3091    -  CDS            str (fragment): STR_KLEPN - Protein inferred from homology: Swiss-Prot protein existence level 3. The aminoglycoside phosphotransferases achieve inactivation of their antibiotic substrates by phosphorylation. From Klebsiella pneumoniae.
   3210..3314    +  promoter       AmpR promoter: bla
   3315..4175    +  CDS            AmpR: β-lactamase; bla; confers resistance to ampicillin, carbenicillin, and related antibiotics
   4346..4934    +  rep_origin     ori: high-copy-number ColE1/pMB1/pBR322/pUC origin of replication
