[The description below was written by a language model from this plasmid's Addgene catalogue record and pLannotate feature annotations shown in this document.]
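Description:
Salsa-BC12-P1A12 is a mammalian expression reporter plasmid built on the pCER206 backbone, about 5.1 kb according to the sequenced record. It is one member of a set of barcoded reporters made for PRESTO-Salsa, a highly multiplexed screening platform for measuring the activity of many G protein-coupled receptors in parallel. In bacteria it is maintained through a high-copy ColE1/pUC-type origin and selected with ampicillin through the β-lactamase gene and its native promoter. The record lists no mammalian selection marker. The short annotated fragments of lacI, an aminoglycoside phosphotransferase and SV40 large T antigen appear to be non-functional backbone remnants.

The payload is a synthetic EGFP/BC12 insert of roughly 730 bp, cloned between BsrGI and HindIII sites and placed under a tetracycline response element. The feature table shows a central block of tetO repeats flanked by minimal promoter elements facing in opposite directions, which suggests a bidirectional Tet-responsive layout. On one side, a TRE3G-type promoter fragment drives EGFP, followed by a short polylinker region where the barcode presumably lies (it is not annotated) and an SV40 polyadenylation signal. On the other side, a minimal CMV promoter points toward a cloning-site fragment, a rabbit β-globin intron and a β-globin poly(A) signal, and no coding insert is annotated in that arm.

Transcription from the TRE requires a tetracycline-controlled transactivator. In this type of assay, receptor activation is therefore expected to yield an EGFP transcript carrying the BC12 barcode, which can be read by sequencing to identify a particular well or receptor in a pool. The depositor notes an M234K substitution in EGFP that is not expected to affect function.
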