Addgene plasmid #202853: Salsa-BC12-P1A12
Purpose: Expression of barcoded reporter plasmid for PRESTO-Salsa; EGFP/BC12
Depositing lab: Noah Palm. Depositing organization: Yale University. Publication: Highly multiplexed bioactivity screening reveals human and microbiota metabolome-GPCRome interactions. Chen H, Rosen CE, Gonzalez-Hernandez JA, Song D, Potempa J, Ring AM, Palm NW. Cell. 2023 Jul 6;186(14):3095-3110.e19. doi: 10.1016/j.cell.2023.05.024. Epub 2023 Jun 14. PubMed 37321219.
Backbone
  Vector backbone: pCER206
  Vector type: Mammalian Expression
Growth in bacteria
  Bacterial resistance: Ampicillin, 100 μg/mL
  Growth temperature: 37°C
  Growth strain: DH5alpha
  Copy number: High Copy
Gene/Insert
  Gene/Insert name: EGFP/BC12
  Species: Synthetic
  Insert size (bp): 730
  Promoter: Tet Response Element (TRE)
  Cloning method: Restriction Enzyme; 5′ cloning site BsrGI (not destroyed); 3′ cloning site HindIII (not destroyed)
  Sequencing primers: 5′ Custom primer (GAAGCGCGATCACATGG)
Terms and licenses: Academic/Nonprofit Terms; Industry Terms: Not Available to Industry
Depositor comments: Please note: Plasmid contains a M234K mutation in EGFP. This mutation is not expected to affect plasmid function.
How to cite: Salsa-BC12-P1A12 was a gift from Noah Palm (Addgene plasmid # 202853 ; http://n2t.net/addgene:202853 ; RRID:Addgene_202853)
