>Addgene plasmid #202853 | Salsa-BC12-P1A12 | depositor partial sequence | sequence record 393726 | BC12
CAACTGCGCT
